>Addgene plasmid #28205 | wtTDP43tdTOMATOHA | addgene full sequence | sequence record 208798 | Addgene Partial NGS Result
GTGCCACCTGGGTCGACATTGATTATTGACTAGTTATTAATAGTAATCAATTACGGGGTCATTAGTTCAT
AGCCCATATATGGAGTTCCGCGTTACATAACTTACGGTAAATGGCCCGCCTGGCTGACCGCCCAACGACC
CCCGCCCATTGACGTCAATAATGACGTATGTTCCCATAGTAACGCCAATAGGGACTTTCCATTGACGTCA
ATGGGTGGAGTATTTACGGTAAACTGCCCACTTGGCAGTACATCAAGTGTATCATATGCCAAGTACGCCC
CCTATTGACGTCAATGACGGTAAATGGCCCGCCTGGCATTATGCCCAGTACATGACCTTATGGGACTTTC
CTACTTGGCAGTACATCTACGTATTAGTCATCGCTATTACCATGGTCGAGGTGAGCCCCACGTTCTGCTT
CACTCTCCCCATCTCCCCCCCCTCCCCACCCCCAATTTTGTATTTATTTATTTTTTAATTATTTTGTGCA
GCGATGGGGGCGGGGGGGGGGGGGGGGCGCGCGCCGGGCGGGGCGGGGCGGGGCGAGGGGCGGGGCGGGG
CGAGGCGGAGAGGTGCGGCGGCAGCCAATCAGAGCGGCGCGCTCCGAAAGTTTCCTTTTATGGCGAGGCG
GCGGCGGCGGCGGCCCTATAAAAAGCGAAGCGCGCGGCGGGCGGGAGTCGCTGCGCGCTGCCTTCGCCCC
GTGCCCCGCTCCGCCGCCGCCTCGCGCCGCCCGCCCCGGCTCTGACTGACCGCGTTACTCCCACAGGTGA
GCGGGCGGGACGGCCCTTCTCCTCCGGGCTGTAATTAGCGCTTGGTTTAATGACGGCTTGTTTCTTTTCT
GTGGCTGCGTGAAAGCCTTGAGGGGCTCCGGGAGGGCCCTTTGTGCGGGGGGAGCGGCTCGGGGGGTGCG
TGCGTGTGTGTGTGCGTGGGGAGCGCCGCGTGCGGCTCCGCGCTGCCCGGCGGCTGTGAGCGCTGCGGGC
GCGGCGCGGGGCTTTGTGCGCTCCGCAGTGTGCGCGAGGGGAGCGCGGCCGGGGGCGGTGCCCCGCGGTG
CGGGGGGGGCTGCGAGGGGAACAAAGGCTGCGTGCGGGGTGTGTGCGTGGGGGGGTGAGCAGGGGGTGTG
GGCGCGTCGGTCGGGCTGCAACCCCCCCTGCACCCCCCTCCCCGAGTTGCTGAGCACGGCCCGGCTTCGG
GTGCGGGGCTCCGTACGGGGCGTGGCGCGGGGCTCGCCGTGCCGGGCGGGGGGTGGCGGCAGGTGGGGGT
GCCGGGCGGGGCGGGGCCGCCTCGGGCCGGGGAGGGCTCGGGGGAGGGGCGCGGCGGCCCCCGGAGCGCC
GGCGGCTGTCGAGGCGCGGCGAGCCGCAGCCATTGCCTTTTATGGTAATCGTGCGAGAGGGCGCAGGGAC
TTCCTTTGTCCCAAATCTGTGCGGAGCCGAAATCTGGGAGGCGCCGCCGCACCCCCTCTAGCGGGCGCGG
GGCGAAGCGGTGCGGCGCCGGCAGGAAGGAAATGGGCGGGGAGGGCCTTCGTGCGTCGCCGCGCCGCCGT
CCCCTTCTCCCTCTCCAGCCTCGGGGCTGTCCGCGGGGGGACGGCTGCCTTCGGGGGGGACGGGGCAGGG
CGGGGTTCGGCTTCTGGCGTGTGACCGGCGGCTCTAGAGCCTCTGCTAACCATGTTCATGCCTTCTTCTT
TTTCCTACAGCTCCTGGGCAACGTGCTGGTTATTGTGCTGTCTCATCATTTTGGCAAAGAATTCCTCGAT
CGAGGGACCTAATAACTTCGTATAGCATACATTATACGAAGTTATATTAAGGGTTATTGAATAGATCGGA
ATTCCTGCAGCCCGGGGGATCCGGATCAGATCTCGAGATGTCTGAATATATTCGGGTAACCGAAGATGAG
AACGATGAGCCCATTGAAATACCATCGGAAGACGATGGGACGGTGCTGCTCTCCACGGTTACAGCCCAGT
TTCCAGGGGCGTGTGGGCTTCGCTACAGGAATCCAGTGTCTCAGTGTATGAGAGGTGTCCGGCTGGTAGA
AGGAATTCTGCATGCCCCAGATGCTGGCTGGGGAAATCTGGTGTATGTTGTCAACTATCCAAAAGATAAC
AAAAGAAAAATGGATGAGACAGATGCTTCATCAGCAGTGAAAGTGAAAAGAGCAGTCCAGAAAACATCCG
ATTTAATAGTGTTGGGTCTCCCATGGAAAACAACCGAACAGGACCTGAAAGAGTATTTTAGTACCTTTGG
AGAAGTTCTTATGGTGCAGGTCAAGAAAGATCTTAAGACTGGTCATTCAAAGGGGTTTGGCTTTGTTCGT
TTTACGGAATATGAAACACAAGTGAAAGTAATGTCACAGCGACATATGATAGATGGACGATGGTGTGACT
GCAAACTTCCTAATTCTAAGCAAAGCCAAGATGAGCCTTTGAGAAGCAGAAAAGTGTTTGTGGGGCGCTG
TACAGAGGACATGACTGAGGATGAGCTGCGGGAGTTCTTCTCTCAGTACGGGGATGTGATGGATGTCTTC
ATCCCCAAGCCATTCAGGGCCTTTGCCTTTGTTACATTTGCAGATGATCAGATTGCGCAGTCTCTTTGTG
GAGAGGACTTGATCATTAAAGGAATCAGCGTTCATATATCCAATGCCGAACCTAAGCACAATAGCAATAG
ACAGTTAGAAAGAAGTGGAAGATTTGGTGGTAATCCAGGTGGCTTTGGGAATCAGGGTGGATTTGGTAAT
AGCAGAGGGGGTGGAGCTGGTTTGGGAAACAATCAAGGTAGTAATATGGGTGGTGGGATGAACTTTGGTG
CGTTCAGCATTAATCCAGCCATGATGGCTGCCGCCCAGGCAGCACTACAGAGCAGTTGGGGTATGATGGG
CATGTTAGCCAGCCAGCAGAACCAGTCAGGCCCATCGGGTAATAACCAAAACCAAGGCAACATGCAGAGG
GAGCCAAACCAGGCCTTCGGTTCTGGAAATAACTCTTATAGTGGCTCTAATTCTGGTGCAGCAATTGGTT
GGGGATCAGCATCCAATGCAGGGTCGGGCAGTGGTTTTAATGGAGGCTTTGGCTCAAGCATGGATTCTAA
GTCTTCTGGCTGGGGAATGGGTACCATGGCATCAATGCAGAAGCTGATCTCAGAGGAGGACCTGATGGTG
AGCAAGGGCGAGGAGGTCATCAAAGAGTTCATGCGCTTCAAGGTGCGCATGGAGGGCTCCATGAACGGCC
ACGAGTTCGAGATCGAGGGCGAGGGCGAGGGCCGCCCCTACGAGGGCACCCAGACCGCCAAGCTGAAGGT
GACCAAGGGCGGCCCCCTGCCCTTCGCCTGGGACATCCTGTCCCCCCAGTTCATGTACGGCTCCAAGGCG
TACGTGAAGCACCCCGCCGACATCCCCGATTACAAGAAGCTGTCCTTCCCCGAGGGCTTCAAGTGGGAGC
GCGTGATGAACTTCGAGGACGGCGGTCTGGTGACCGTGACCCAGGACTCCTCCCTGCAGGACGGCACGCT
GATCTACAAGGTGAAGATGCGCGGCACCAACTTCCCCCCCGACGGCCCCGTAATGCAGAAGAAGACCATG
GGCTGGGAGGCCTCCACCGAGCGCCTGTACCCCCGCGACGGCGTGCTGAAGGGCGAGATCCACCAGGCCC
TGAAGCTGAAGGACGGCGGCCACTACCTGGTGGAGTTCAAGACCATCTACATGGCCAAGAAGCCCGTGCA
ACTGCCCGGCTACTACTACGTGGACACCAAGCTGGACATCACCTCCCACAACGAGGACTACACCATCGTG
GAACAGTACGAGCGCTCCGAGGGCCGCCACCACCTGTTCCTGGGGCATGGCACCGGCAGCACCGGCAGCG
GCAGCTCCGGCACCGCCTCCTCCGAGGACAACAACATGGCCGTCATCAAAGAGTTCATGCGCTTCAAGGT
GCGCATGGAGGGCTCCATGAACGGCCACGAGTTCGAGATCGAGGGCGAGGGCGAGGGCCGCCCCTACGAG
GGCACCCAGACCGCCAAGCTGAAGGTGACCAAGGGCGGCCCCCTGCCCTTCGCCTGGGACATCCTGTCCC
CCCAGTTCATGTACGGCTCCAAGGCGTACGTGAAGCACCCCGCCGACATCCCCGATTACAAGAAGCTGTC
CTTCCCCGAGGGCTTCAAGTGGGAGCGCGTGATGAACTTCGAGGACGGCGGTCTGGTGACCGTGACCCAG
GACTCCTCCCTGCAGGACGGCACGCTGATCTACAAGGTGAAGATGCGCGGCACCAACTTCCCCCCCGACG
GCCCCGTAATGCAGAAGAAGACCATGGGCTGGGAGGCCTCCACCGAGCGCCTGTACCCCCGCGACGGCGT
GCTGAAGGGCGAGATCCACCAGGCCCTGAAGCTGAAGGACGGCGGCCGCTACCTGGTGGAGTTCAAGACC
ATCTACATGGCCAAGAAGCCCGTGCAACTGCCCGGCTACTACTACGTGGACACCAAGCTGGACATCACCT
CCCACAACGAGGACTACACCATCGTGGAACAGTACGAGCGCTCCGAGGGCCGCCACCACCTGTTCCTGTA
CGGCATGGACGAGCTGTACAAGTATCCGTATGATGTTCCGGATTATGCATAAACGCGTTCCTGACCATTC
ATCCTCTTTCTTTTTCCTGCAGGCTTGTGGAAGAAATGGGACCCTGCTGCTGCTGGAGACGGCCACTGCT
CCCTGAGTGTCCCGTCCCTGGGGCTCCTGCTTCCCCATCCCGGAGTTCTCCTGCTCCCCACCTCCTGTCG
TCCTGCCTGGCCTCCAGCCCGAGTCGTCATCCCCGGAGTCCCTATACAGAGGTCCTGCCATGGAACCTTC
CCCTCCCCGTGCGCTCTGGGGACTGAGCCCATGACACCAAACCTGCCCCTTGGCTGCTCTCGGACTCCCT
ACCCCAACCCCAGGGACTGCAGGTTGTGCCCTGTGGCTGCCTGCACCCCAGGAAAGGAGGGGGCTCAGGC
CATCCAGCCACCACCTACAGCCCAGTGGGGTCGAGGAATTCACTCCTCAGGTGCAGGCTGCCTATCAGAA
GGTGGTGGCTGGTGTGGCCAATGCCCTGGCTCACAAATACCACTGAGATCTTTTTCCCTCTGCCAAAAAT
TATGGGGACATCATGAAGCCCCTTGAGCATCTGACTTCTGGCTAATAAAGGAAATTTATTTTCATTGCAA
TAGTGTGTTGGAATTTTTTGTGTCTCTCACTCGGAAGGACATATGGGAGGGCAAATCATTTAAAACATCA
GAATGAGTATTTGGTTTAGAGTTTGGCAACATATGCCCATATGCTGGCTGCCATGAACAAAGGTTGGCTA
TAAAGAGGTCATCAGTATATGAAACAGCCCCCTGCTGTCCATTCCTTATTCCATAGAAAAGCCTTGACTT
GAGGTTAGATTTTTTTTATATTTTGTTTTGTGTTATTTTTTTCTTTAACATCCCTAAAATTTTCCTTACA
TGTTTTACTAGCCAGATTTTTCCTCCTCTCCTGACTACTCCCAGTCATAGCTGTCCCTCTTCTCTTATGG
AGATCCCTCGACCTGCAGCCCAAGCTTGGCGTAATCATGGTCATAGCTGTTTCCTGTGTGAAATTGTTAT
CCGCTCACAATTCCACACAACATACGAGCCGGAAGCATAAAGTGTAAAGCCTGGGGTGCCTAATGAGTGA
GCTAACTCACATTAATTGCGTTGCGCTCACTGCCCGCTTTCCAGTCGGGAAACCTGTCGTGCCAGCGGAT
CCGCATCTCAATTAGTCAGCAACCATAGTCCCGCCCCTAACTCCGCCCATCCCGCCCCTAACTCCGCCCA
GTTCCGCCCATTCTCCGCCCCATGGCTGACTAATTTTTTTTATTTATGCAGAGGCCGAGGCCGCCTCGGC
CTCTGAGCTATTCCAGAAGTAGTGAGGAGGCTTTTTTGGAGGCCTAGGCTTTTGCAAAAAGCTAACTTGT
TTATTGCAGCTTATAATGGTTACAAATAAAGCAATAGCATCACAAATTTCACAAATAAAGCATTTTTTTC
ACTGCATTCTAGTTGTGGTTTGTCCAAACTCATCAATGTATCTTATCATGTCTGGATCCGCTGCATTAAT
GAATCGGCCAACGCGCGGGGAGAGGCGGTTTGCGTATTGGGCGCTCTTCCGCTTCCTCGCTCACTGACTC
GCTGCGCTCGGTCGTTCGGCTGCGGCGAGCGGTATCAGCTCACTCAAAGGCGGTAATACGGTTATCCACA
GAATCAGGGGATAACGCAGGAAAGAACATGTGAGCAAAAGGCCAGCAAAAGGCCAGGAACCGTAAAAAGG
CCGCGTTGCTGGCGTTTTTCCATAGGCTCCGCCCCCCTGACGAGCATCACAAAAATCGACGCTCAAGTCA
GAGGTGGCGAAACCCGACAGGACTATAAAGATACCAGGCGTTTCCCCCTGGAAGCTCCCTCGTGCGCTCT
CCTGTTCCGACCCTGCCGCTTACCGGATACCTGTCCGCCTTTCTCCCTTCGGGAAGCGTGGCGCTTTCTC
ATAGCTCACGCTGTAGGTATCTCAGTTCGGTGTAGGTCGTTCGCTCCAAGCTGGGCTGTGTGCACGAACC
CCCCGTTCAGCCCGACCGCTGCGCCTTATCCGGTAACTATCGTCTTGAGTCCAACCCGGTAAGACACGAC
TTATCGCCACTGGCAGCAGCCACTGGTAACAGGATTAGCAGAGCGAGGTATGTAGGCGGTGCTACAGAGT
TCTTGAAGTGGTGGCCTAACTACGGCTACACTAGAAGAACAGTATTTGGTATCTGCGCTCTGCTGAAGCC
AGTTACCTTCGGAAAAAGAGTTGGTAGCTCTTGATCCGGCAAACAAACCACCGCTGGTAGCGGTGGTTTT
TTTGTTTGCAAGCAGCAGATTACGCGCAGAAAAAAAGGATCTCAAGAAGATCCTTTGATCTTTTCTACGG
GGTCTGACGCTCAGTGGAACGAAAACTCACGTTAAGGGATTTTGGTCATGAGATTATCAAAAAGGATCTT
CACCTAGATCCTTTTAAATTAAAAATGAAGTTTTAAATCAATCTAAAGTATATATGAGTAAACTTGGTCT
GACAGTTACCAATGCTTAATCAGTGAGGCACCTATCTCAGCGATCTGTCTATTTCGTTCATCCATAGTTG
CCTGACTCCCCGTCGTGTAGATAACTACGATACGGGAGGGCTTACCATCTGGCCCCAGTGCTGCAATGAT
ACCGCGAGACCCACGCTCACCGGCTCCAGATTTATCAGCAATAAACCAGCCAGCCGGAAGGGCCGAGCGC
AGAAGTGGTCCTGCAACTTTATCCGCCTCCATCCAGTCTATTAATTGTTGCCGGGAAGCTAGAGTAAGTA
GTTCGCCAGTTAATAGTTTGCGCAACGTTGTTGCCATTGCTACAGGCATCGTGGTGTCACGCTCGTCGTT
TGGTATGGCTTCATTCAGCTCCGGTTCCCAACGATCAAGGCGAGTTACATGATCCCCCATGTTGTGCAAA
AAAGCGGTTAGCTCCTTCGGTCCTCCGATCGTTGTCAGAAGTAAGTTGGCCGCAGTGTTATCACTCATGG
TTATGGCAGCACTGCATAATTCTCTTACTGTCATGCCATCCGTAAGATGCTTTTCTGTGACTGGTGAGTA
CTCAACCAAGTCATTCTGAGAATAGTGTATGCGGCGACCGAGTTGCTCTTGCCCGGCGTCAATACGGGAT
AATACCGCGCCACATAGCAGAACTTTAAAAGTGCTCATCATTGGAAAACGTTCTTCGGGGCGAAAACTCT
CAAGGATCTTACCGCTGTTGAGATCCAGTTCGATGTAACCCACTCGTGCACCCAACTGATCTTCAGCATC
TTTTACTTTCACCAGCGTTTCTGGGTGAGCAAAAACAGGAAGGCAAAATGCCGCAAAAAAGGGAATAAGG
GCGACACGGAAATGTTGAATACTCATACTCTTCCTTTTTCAATATTATTGAAGCATTTATCAGGGTTATT
GTCTCATGAGCGGATACATATTTGAATGTATTTAGAAAAATAAACAAATAGGGGTTCCGCGCACATTTCC
CCGAAAA
Features (pLannotate 1.2.2; 21 found; start..end, strand, type, name):
     15..394     +  enhancer       CMV enhancer: human cytomegalovirus immediate early enhancer
    396..673     +  promoter       chicken β-actin promoter: No description available
    674..1690    +  intron         chimeric intron: chimera between introns from chicken β-actin and rabbit β-globin
   1688..1744    +  CDS            HBB (fragment): HBB_LEPEU - Experimental evidence at protein level: Swiss-Prot protein existence level 1. Involved in oxygen transport from the lung to the various peripheral tissues. From Lepus europaeus (European hare).
   1762..1795    +  protein_bind   loxP: Cre-mediated recombination occurs in the 8-bp core sequence (GCATACAT). Cre recombinase
   1819..1842    -  misc_feature   MCS (fragment): pBluescript multiple cloning site
   1858..3099    +  CDS            TARDBP: TADBP_HUMAN - Also known as TDP43. Experimental evidence at protein level: Swiss-Prot protein existence level 1. RNA-binding protein that is involved in various steps of RNA biogenesis and processing (PubMed:23519609). Preferentially binds, via its two RNA recognition motifs RRM1 and RRM2, to GU-repeats on RNA molecules predominantly localized within long introns and in the 3'UTR of mRNAs (PubMed:23519609, PubMed:24240615, PubMed:24464995). In turn, regulates the splicing of many non-coding and protein-coding RNAs including proteins involved in neuronal survival, as well as mRNAs that encode p
   3145..4574    +  CDS            tdTomato (fragment): tandem dimeric (pseudo-monomeric) derivative of DsRed (Shaner et al., 2004) mammalian codon-optimized
   5006..5083    +  CDS            HBB (fragment): HBB_PONPY - Experimental evidence at transcript level: Swiss-Prot protein existence level 2. Involved in oxygen transport from the lung to the various peripheral tissues. From Pongo pygmaeus (Bornean orangutan).
   5154..5209    +  polyA_signal   β-globin poly(A) signal: rabbit β-globin polyadenylation signal (Gil and Proudfoot, 1987)
   5594..5610    -  protein_bind   lac operator: The lac repressor binds to the lac operator to inhibit transcription in E. coli. This inhibition can be relieved by adding lactose or isopropyl-β-D-thiogalactopyranoside (IPTG). lac repressor encoded by lacI
   5618..5648    -  promoter       lac promoter: promoter for the E. coli lac operon
   5663..5684    -  protein_bind   CAP binding site: CAP binding activates transcription in the presence of cAMP. E. coli catabolite activator protein
   5697..5736    -  CDS            lacI (fragment): lac repressor; lacI; The lac repressor binds to the lac operator to inhibit transcription in E. coli. This inhibition can be relieved by adding lactose or isopropyl-β-D-thiogalactopyranoside (IPTG).
   5743..5765    +  promoter       SV40 promoter (fragment): SV40 enhancer and early promoter
   5789..5924    +  rep_origin     SV40 ori: SV40 origin of replication
   5944..6078    +  polyA_signal   SV40 poly(A) signal: SV40 polyadenylation signal
   6080..6134    -  CDS            lacI (fragment): lac repressor; lacI; The lac repressor binds to the lac operator to inhibit transcription in E. coli. This inhibition can be relieved by adding lactose or isopropyl-β-D-thiogalactopyranoside (IPTG).
   6317..6905    -  rep_origin     ori: high-copy-number ColE1/pMB1/pBR322/pUC origin of replication
   7076..7936    -  CDS            AmpR: β-lactamase; bla; confers resistance to ampicillin, carbenicillin, and related antibiotics
   7937..8041    -  promoter       AmpR promoter: bla
