[The description below was written by a language model from this plasmid's Addgene catalogue record and pLannotate feature annotations shown in this document.]
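Description:
wtTDP43tdTOMATOHA is a mammalian expression plasmid built on the pCAG-EGFP/RFP-int backbone that expresses wild-type human TDP-43 (TARDBP, the TAR DNA-binding protein linked to ALS) fused at its C terminus to the red fluorescent protein tdTomato and an HA epitope tag. It is maintained in E. coli as a high-copy plasmid through a ColE1/pUC-type origin and selected with ampicillin via the β-lactamase gene and its native promoter.

Expression is driven by the composite CAG promoter, annotated here as the CMV immediate-early enhancer, the chicken β-actin promoter and a chimeric chicken β-actin/rabbit β-globin intron, an arrangement that gives strong, broadly active transcription in mammalian cells, including neurons. The full TARDBP coding sequence follows, then the tdTomato coding sequence, and the transcript is terminated by a rabbit β-globin polyadenylation signal. The HA tag listed in the catalogue entry is not annotated separately in the feature table. A single loxP site lies between the intron and the insert. It appears to be a remnant of the parental backbone, since no partner site is annotated and Cre-dependent regulation is not indicated. The backbone also carries an SV40 origin, which permits episomal replication in cells expressing large T antigen, an SV40 poly(A) signal, and lac promoter/operator remnants. The sequence record is labelled as a partial NGS result of about 8.1 kb, consistent with the stated backbone and insert sizes.

The fusion allows TDP-43 localisation and aggregation to be followed by red fluorescence or anti-HA detection. The associated study examined the aggregation propensity and neuronal toxicity of C-terminal TDP-43 fragments, for which this wild-type construct presumably served as the full-length comparison.
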