Addgene plasmid #28205: wtTDP43tdTOMATOHA
Depositing lab: Zuoshang Xu. Publication: The C-terminal TDP-43 fragments have a high aggregation propensity and harm neurons by a dominant-negative mechanism. Yang C, Tan W, Whittle C, Qiu L, Cao L, Akbarian S, Xu Z. PLoS One. 2010 . 5(12):e15878. 10.1371/journal.pone.0015878 PubMed 21209826.
Backbone
  Vector backbone: pCAG-EGFP/RFP-int
  Backbone size w/o insert (bp): 5310
  Vector type: Mammalian Expression
Growth in bacteria
  Bacterial resistance: Ampicillin, 100 μg/mL
  Growth temperature: 37°C
  Growth strain: DH5alpha
  Growth instructions: DH5a in LB media at 37C
  Copy number: High Copy
Gene/Insert
  Gene/Insert name: Tar DNA binding protein (alt name: TDP43)
  Species: H. sapiens (human)
  Insert size (bp): 2800
  GenBank ID: NM_007375
  Entrez Gene: TARDBP (a.k.a. ALS10, TDP-43)
  Tag / fusion protein: tdtomato (C terminal on insert); HA tag (C terminal on insert)
  Cloning method: Restriction Enzyme; 5′ cloning site EcoRV (destroyed during cloning); 3′ cloning site Mlu1 (not destroyed)
  Sequencing primers: 5′ TTCCTACAGCTCCTGGGCAA
Terms and licenses: Academic/Nonprofit Terms; Industry Terms: Not Available to Industry
How to cite: wtTDP43tdTOMATOHA was a gift from Zuoshang Xu (Addgene plasmid # 28205 ; http://n2t.net/addgene:28205 ; RRID:Addgene_28205)
