>Addgene plasmid #28205 | wtTDP43tdTOMATOHA | addgene partial sequence | sequence record 35142 | 28205 with pCAG-F
AACTTCGTATAGCATACATTATACGAAGTTATATTAAGGGTTATTGAATAGATCGGAATTCCTGCAGCCC
GGGGGATCCGGATCAGATCTCGAGATGTCTGAATATATTCGGGTAACCGAAGATGAGAACGATGAGCCCA
TTGAAATACCATCGGAAGACGATGGGACGGTGCTGCTCTCCACGGTTACAGCCCAGTTTCCAGGGGCGTG
TGGGCTTCGCTACAGGAATCCAGTGTCTCAGTGTATGAGAGGTGTCCGGCTGGTAGAAGGAATTCTGCAT
GCCCCAGATGCTGGCTGGGGAAATCTGGTGTATGTTGTCAACTATCCAAAAGATAACAAAAGAAAAATGG
ATGAGACAGATGCTTCATCAGCAGTGAAAGTGAAAAGAGCAGTCCAGAAAACATCCGATTTAATAGTGTT
GGGTCTCCCATGGAAAACAACCGAACAGGACCTGAAAGAGTATTTTAGTACCTTTGGAGAAGTTCTTATG
GTGCAGGTCAAGAAAGATCTTAAGACTGGTCATTCAAAGGGGTTTGGCTTTGTTCGTTTTACGGAATATG
AAACACAAGTGAAAGTAATGTCACAGCGACATATGATAGATGGACGATGGTGTGACTGCAAACTTCCTAA
TTCTAAGCAAAGCCAAGATGAGCCTTTGAGAAGCAGAAAAGTGTTTGTGGGGCGCTGTACAGAGGACATG
ACTGAGGATGAGCTGCGGGAGTTCTTCTCTCAGTACGGGGATGTGATGG
