>Addgene plasmid #28205 | wtTDP43tdTOMATOHA | addgene partial sequence | sequence record 35143 | 28205 with Bglob-pA-R
CATTGGCCACACCAGCCACCACCTTCTGATAGGCAGCCTGCACCTGAGGAGTGAATTCCTCGACCCCACT
GGGCTGTAGGTGGTGGCTGGATGGCCTGAGCCCCCTCCTTTCCTGGGGTGCAGGCAGCCACAGGGCACAA
CCTGCAGTCCCTGGGGTTGGGGTAGGGAGTCCGAGAGCAGCCAAGGGGCAGGTTTGGTGTCATGGGCTCA
GTCCCCAGAGCGCACGGGGAGGGGAAGGTTCCATGGCAGGACCTCTGTATAGGGACTCCGGGGATGACGA
CTCGGGCTGGAGGCCAGGCAGGACGACAGGAGGTGGGGAGCAGGAGAACTCCGGGATGGGGAAGCAGGAG
CCCCAGGGACGGGACACTCAGGGAGCAGTGGCCGTCTCCAGCAGCAGCAGGGTCCCATTTCTTCCACAAG
CCTGCAGGAAAAAGAAAGAGGATGAATGGTCAGGAACGCGTTTATGCATAATCCGGAACATCATACGGAT
ACTTGTACAGCTCGTCCATGCCGTACAGGAACAGGTGGTGGCGGCCCTCGGAGCGCTCGTACTGTTCCAC
GATGGTGTAGTCCTCGTTGTGGGAGGTGATGTCCAGCTTGGTGTCCACGTAGTAGTAGCCGGGCAGTTGC
ACGGGCTTCTTGGCCATGTAGATGGTCTTGAACTCCACCAGGTAGCGGCCGCCGTCCTTCAGCTTCAGGG
CCTGGTGGATCTCGCCCTTCAGCACGCCGTCGCGGGGGTACAGGCGCTCGGTGGAGGCCTCCCAGCCCAT
GGTCTTCTTCTGCATTACGGGGCCGTCGGGGGGGAAGTTGGTGCCGCGCATCTTCACCTTGTAGATCAGC
GTGCCGTCCTGCAGGGAGGAGTCCTGGGTCACGGTCACCAGACCGCCGTCC
